>Addgene plasmid #146587 | pCIneo-V5-SBP-HsSmg6-mut-siRNAres_I | depositor full sequence | sequence record 289033 | Full Sequence
TCAATATTGGCCATTAGCCATATTATTCATTGGTTATATAGCATAAATCAATATTGGCTATTGGCCATTG
CATACGTTGTATCTATATCATAATATGTACATTTATATTGGCTCATGTCCAATATGACCGCCATGTTGGC
ATTGATTATTGACTAGTTATTAATAGTAATCAATTACGGGGTCATTAGTTCATAGCCCATATATGGAGTT
CCGCGTTACATAACTTACGGTAAATGGCCCGCCTGGCTGACCGCCCAACGACCCCCGCCCATTGACGTCA
ATAATGACGTATGTTCCCATAGTAACGCCAATAGGGACTTTCCATTGACGTCAATGGGTGGAGTATTTAC
GGTAAACTGCCCACTTGGCAGTACATCAAGTGTATCATATGCCAAGTCCGCCCCCTATTGACGTCAATGA
CGGTAAATGGCCCGCCTGGCATTATGCCCAGTACATGACCTTACGGGACTTTCCTACTTGGCAGTACATC
TACGTATTAGTCATCGCTATTACCATGGTGATGCGGTTTTGGCAGTACACCAATGGGCGTGGATAGCGGT
TTGACTCACGGGGATTTCCAAGTCTCCACCCCATTGACGTCAATGGGAGTTTGTTTTGGCACCAAAATCA
ACGGGACTTTCCAAAATGTCGTAACAACTGCGATCGCCCGCCCCGTTGACGCAAATGGGCGGTAGGCGTG
TACGGTGGGAGGTCTATATAAGCAGAGCTCGTTTAGTGAACCGTCAGATCACTAGAAGCTTTATTGCGGT
AGTTTATCACAGTTAAATTGCTAACGCAGTCAGTGCTTCTGACACAACAGTCTCGAACTTAAGCTGCAGT
GACTCTCTTAAGGTAGCCTTGCAGAAGTTGGTCGTGAGGCACTGGGCAGGTAAGTATCAAGGTTACAAGA
CAGGTTTAAGGAGACCAATAGAAACTGGGCTTGTCGAGACAGAGAAGACTCTTGCGTTTCTGATAGGCAC
CTATTGGTCTTACTGACATCCACTTTGCCTTTCTCTCCACAGGTGTCCACTCCCAGTTCAATTACAGCTC
TTAAGGCTAGAGTACTTAATACGACTCACTATAGGCTAGCAATTGCGGCCACCATGGGTAAGCCTATCCC
TAACCCTCTCCTCGGTCTCGATTCTACGCCCGGAAGCGGTAGCGGTACCATGGACGAGAAGACCACCGGC
TGGGGGGGCGGCCACGTGGTGGAGGGCCTGGCCGGCGAGCTGGAGCAGCTGCGGGCCAGGCTGGAGCACC
ACCCTCAGGGCCAGCGGGAGCCCTCCGGCGGCTGCAAGCCCCTCGAGAATTCACGCGTGATGGCGGAAGG
GCTGGAGCGTGTGCGGATCTCCGCGTCGGAGCTGCGCGGGATCCTGGCTACTCTGGCCCCGCAGGCCGGG
AGCAGAGAAAACATGAAGGAATTAAAGGAGGCCAGGCCGCGCAAAGATAACAGGCGTCCAGATCTGGAAA
TCTATAAGCCTGGCCTTTCTCGGCTAAGGAACAAGCCCAAAATCAAGGAACCCCCTGGGAGTGAGGAATT
CAAAGATGAAATTGTTAATGACCGAGATTGCTCTGCTGTTGAAAATGGTACACAGCCCGTTAAAGATGTC
TGCAAGGAACTGAACAACCAAGAGCAGAATGGTCCTATAGACCCAGAAAATAATCGGGGACAAGAATCCT
TTCCTAGGACTGCTGGACAAGAGGATCGTAGTCTAAAAATTATCAAAAGAACAAAGAAACCCGACCTGCA
GATCTATCAGCCTGGACGACGTTTGCAGACTGTTAGCAAAGAATCCGCCAGTCGGGTGGAGGAGGAAGAA
GTCCTCAACCAGGTAGAACAACTGAGAGTAGAGGAAGATGAGTGTAGGGGAAATGTTGCGAAGGAGGAAG
TTGCGAATAAACCAGACAGGGCCGAGATAGAAAAGAGCCCAGGTGGTGGGAGAGTAGGGGCTGCAAAAGG
AGAAAAAGGAAAGAGGATGGGAAAAGGGGAGGGGGTGAGGGAAACCCACGACGACCCGGCCCGCGGGAGG
CCGGGCTCCGCAAAGCGCTACTCCCGCTCAGACAAACGAAGGAATCGCTACCGCACGCGCAGCACCAGCT
CAGCTGGCAGCAACAACAGCGCTGAGGGAGCTGGCCTGACGGATAATGGATGTCGCCGCCGCCGACAGGA
TAGGACCAAGGAGAGGCCACCACTGAAGAAGCAAGTGTCTGTGTCCTCAACCGATTCCTTAGACGAGGAC
AGAATTGATGAGCCTGATGGATTAGGACCCAGGAGAAGTTCAGAAAGGAAGAGACATTTAGAAAGAAACT
GGTCTGGCCGTGGGGAGGGTGAGCAGAAAACCAGTGCTAAAGAATATCGAGGCACTCTTCGTGTCACTTT
CGATGCAGAAGCCATGAACAAAGAGTCTCCCATGGTGAGGTCAGCCAGGGATGATATGGATAGAGGAAAG
CCTGACAAAGGCTTGAGCAGTGGGGGCAAAGGCTCTGAGAAGCAGGAGTCCAAAAACCCGAAACAAGAAC
TTCGGGGTCGTGGTCGTGGCATTCTGATTTTGCCTGCCCATACCACCCTATCTGTCAATTCAGCAGGTTC
TCCAGAGTCCGCGCCTTTGGGACCTCGGCTTTTGTTTGGATCTGGTAGTAAGGGATCTCGGAGTTGGGGC
CGTGGAGGCACCACACGCCGATTGTGGGACCCAAACAATCCTGATCAGAAACCTGCTCTAAAGACTCAGA
CGCCCCAGCTACATTTCTTGGACACTGATGATGAAGTCAGCCCTACATCTTGGGGTGACTCACGCCAGGC
TCAGGCATCTTACTATAAGTTTCAAAACTCTGACAACCCCTATTATTACCCCCGGACACCAGGCCCTGCC
TCCCAGTATCCCTATACGGGCTATAACCCTCTACAGTACCCAGTGGGCCCTACGAATGGTGTGTACCCAG
GGCCTTACTACCCAGGCTACCCGACTCCGTCAGGACAGTATGTGTGTAGCCCTCTACCTACCAGCACCAT
GAGTCCCGAGGAGGTAGAGCAGCACATGAGGAACCTGCAGCAACAGGAGCTGCACAGGCTTCTCCGGGTG
GCTGACAACCAGGAACTGCAGCTCAGCAACCTGCTCTCCAGGGACCGCATCAGTCCGGAGGGCCTGGAGA
AGATGGCGCAACTCAGAGCTGAACTGCTGCAGCTATATGAGCGCTGTATTCTATTAGATATTGAGTTCTC
TGATAATCAGAATGTGGATCAGATCCTGTGGAAGAATGCTTTCTATCAGGTGATTGAGAAGTTCAGGCAA
CTTGTCAAGGATCCGAATGTTGAGAACCCAGAACAGATTCGGAACAGACTTTTGGAGCTCTTGGATGAGG
GTAGTGACTTCTTTGATAGTTTGCTTCAGAAGCTGCAGGTTACTTACAAGTTCAAACTGGAAGACTACAT
GGATGGTCTTGCCATTCGCAGCAAGCCATTACGCAAGACAGTAAAATATGCCTTGATCAGTGCCCAGCGA
TGCATGATATGCCAAGGAGATATTGCTAGGTACCGGGAGCAGGCAAGCGACACGGCAAACTATGGGAAAG
CACGCAGTTGGTACCTGAAGGCCCAGCACATTGCTCCCAAGAATGGGCGCCCCTATAACCAGTTGGCTTT
GCTGGCAGTGTATACGAGGAGGAAGCTTGACGCTGTCTATTACTATATGCGCAGTTTAGCTGCCAGCAAC
CCTATCCTGACTGCCAAGGAGAGTCTCATGAGCTTGTTTGAAGAGACCAAGCGGAAGGCAGAACAGATGG
AAAAGAAGCAACATGAGGAATTTGACCTGAGCCCTGACCAGTGGCGGAAAGGAAAGAAGTCTACTTTCCG
GCATGTTGGAGATGACACCACTCGCCTGGAGATCTGGATTCATCCATCCCATCCACGGTCTTCCCAGGGC
ACTGAGTCTGGGAAGGATTCTGAGCAAGAGAATGGGCTGGGCAGCCTGAGTCCCAGTGATCTGAACAAAA
GGTTCATCCTCAGTTTTCTCCATGCCCATGGGAAGCTGTTTACCCGGATTGGGATGGAGACATTCCCTGC
AGTGGCTGAGAAGGTCCTCAAGGAGTTCCAGGTGTTACTGCAGCACAGCCCCTCTCCCATTGGAAGTACC
CGCATGCTGCAGCTTATGACCATCAATATGTTTGCAGTACACAACTCCCAGCTGAAAGACTGCTTCTCGG
AGGAGTGCCGCTCTGTGATCCAGGAACAAGCCGCAGCTCTGGGCTTGGCCATGTTTTCTCTACTGGTCCG
CCGCTGCACCTGCTTACTTAAGGAGTCCGCCAAAGCTCAGCTGTCCTCTCCTGAGGACCAGGATGACCAA
GACGACATCAAGGTGTCTTCCTTTGTCCCGGACCTGAAGGAGCTGCTCCCCAGTGTCAAAGTCTGGTCAG
ATTGGATGCTCGGCTACCCGGACACCTGGAATCCTCCTCCCACATCCCTGGATCTGCCCTCGCATGTTGC
TGTGGATGTATGGTCGACGCTGGCTGATTTCTGTAACATACTGACTGCAGTGAATCAGTCTGAGGTGCCA
CTGTACAAGGACCCGGATGATGACCTCACCCTTCTTATCCTGGAAGAGGATCGGCTTCTCTCGGGCTTTG
TCCCCTTGCTGGCTGCCCCTCAGGACCCCTGCTACGTGGAGAAAACCTCGGATAAGGTTATTGCAGCTGA
CTGCAAAAGGGTCACAGTGCTGAAGTATTTTCTGGAAGCCCTTTGTGGACAAGAAGAGCCTCTGCTGGCA
TTCAAGGGTGGAAAGTATGTGTCAGTGGCACCCGTCCCAGACACCATGGGAAAGGAAATGGGAAGCCAAG
AGGGAACACGACTGGAAGATGAGGAGGAGGATGTGGTGATTGAAGACTTTGAGGAAGATTCAGAGGCTGA
AGGCAGCGGAGGCGAGGATGACATCAGGGAGCTTCGGGCCAAGAAGCTGGCTCTGGCCAGGAAGATAGCT
GAGCAGCAGCGTCGCCAGGAAAAGATCCAGGCTGTCCTGGAGGACCACAGTCAGATGAGGCAGATGGAGC
TCGAAATCAGACCTTTGTTCCTCGTACCAGCTACCAACGGCTTCATTGACCACCTGGCCAGTCTGGCGCG
GCTGCTGGAGAGCAGGAAGTACATCCTGGTGGTGCCCCTCATCGTGATCAATGAGCTGGACGGCCTGGCC
AAGGGGCAGGAGACAGACCACCGGGCTGGGGGCTACGCCCGTGTGGTACAAGAGAAGGCCCGCAAGTCCA
TCGAGTTCCTCGAGCAGCGATTCGAGAGTCGGGACTCTTGCCTGCGAGCCCTGACCAGCCGTGGCAATGA
ACTCGAATCCATCGCCTTCCGCAGTGAGGACATCACTGGCCAGCTGGGTAACAACGATGATCTCATCCTG
TCCTGCTGCCTCCACTACTGCAAAGACAAGGCTAAGGACTTCATGCCCGCCAGCAAAGAGGAGCCAATCC
GGCTACTGCGGGAGGTGGTGCTGTTGACGGATGCTCGGAACCTGCGTGTGAAGGCGCTCACAAGGAATGT
TCCTGTACGGGACATCCCAGCCTTCCTCACGTGGGCCCAGGTGGGCTGAGCGGCCGCTTCCCTTTAGTGA
GGGTTAATGCTTCGAGCAGACATGATAAGATACATTGATGAGTTTGGACAAACCACAACTAGAATGCAGT
GAAAAAAATGCTTTATTTGTGAAATTTGTGATGCTATTGCTTTATTTGTAACCATTATAAGCTGCAATAA
ACAAGTTAACAACAACAATTGCATTCATTTTATGTTTCAGGTTCAGGGGGAGATGTGGGAGGTTTTTTAA
AGCAAGTAAAACCTCTACAAATGTGGTAAAATCCGATAAGGATCGATCCGGGCTGGCGTAATAGCGAAGA
GGCCCGCACCGATCGCCCTTCCCAACAGTTGCGCAGCCTGAATGGCGAATGG
[124 nt withheld, positions 5933-6056]
C
[91 nt withheld, positions 6058-6148]
A
[49 nt withheld, positions 6150-6198]
CCTTTGACGTTGGAGTCCACGTTCTTT
[37 nt withheld, positions 6226-6262]
ACCCTATCTCGGTCTATTCTTTTGATTTATAAGGGATTTTGCCGATTTCGGCCTATTGGTTAAAAAATGA
GCTGATTTAACAAAAATTTAACGCGAATTTTAACAAAATATTAACGCTTACAATTTCCTGATGCGGTATT
TTCTCCTTACGCATCTGTGCGGTATTTCACACCGCATACGCGGATCTGCGCAGCACCATGGCCTGAAATA
ACCTCTGAAAGAGGAACTTGGTTAGGTACCTTCTGAGGCGGAAAGAACCAGCTGTGGAATGTGTGTCAGT
TAGGGTGTGGAAAGTCCCCAGGCTCCCCAGCAGGCAGAAGTATGCAAAGCATGCATCTCAATTAGTCAGC
AACCAGGTGTGGAAAGTCCCCAGGCTCCCCAGCAGGCAGAAGTATGCAAAGCATGCATCTCAATTAGTCA
GCAACCATAGTCCCGCCCCTAACTCCGCCCATCCCGCCCCTAACTCCGCCCAGTTCCGCCCATTCTCCGC
CCCATGGCTGACTAATTTTTTTTATTTATGCAGAGGCCGAGGCCGCCTCGGCCTCTGAGCTATTCCAGAA
GTAGTGAGGAGGCTTTTTTGGAGGCCTAGGCTTTTGCAAAAAGCTTGATTCTTCTGACACAACAGTCTCG
AACTTAAGGCTAGAGCCACCATGATTGAACAAGATGGATTGCACGCAGGTTCTCCGGCCGCTTGGGTGGA
GAGGCTATTCGGCTATGACTGGGCACAACAGACAATCGGCTGCTCTGATGCCGCCGTGTTCCGGCTGTCA
GCGCAGGGGCGCCCGGTTCTTTTTGTCAAGACCGACCTGTCCGGTGCCCTGAATGAACTGCAGGACGAGG
CAGCGCGGCTATCGTGGCTGGCCACGACGGGCGTTCCTTGCGCAGCTGTGCTCGACGTTGTCACTGAAGC
GGGAAGGGACTGGCTGCTATTGGGCGAAGTGCCGGGGCAGGATCTCCTGTCATCTCACCTTGCTCCTGCC
GAGAAAGTATCCATCATGGCTGATGCAATGCGGCGGCTGCATACGCTTGATCCGGCTACCTGCCCATTCG
ACCACCAAGCGAAACATCGCATCGAGCGAGCACGTACTCGGATGGAAGCCGGTCTTGTCGATCAGGATGA
TCTGGACGAAGAGCATCAGGGGCTCGCGCCAGCCGAACTGTTCGCCAGGCTCAAGGCGCGCATGCCCGAC
GGCGAGGATCTCGTCGTGACCCATGGCGATGCCTGCTTGCCGAATATCATGGTGGAAAATGGCCGCTTTT
CTGGATTCATCGACTGTGGCCGGCTGGGTGTGGCGGACCGCTATCAGGACATAGCGTTGGCTACCCGTGA
TATTGCTGAAGAGCTTGGCGGCGAATGGGCTGACCGCTTCCTCGTGCTTTACGGTATCGCCGCTCCCGAT
TCGCAGCGCATCGCCTTCTATCGCCTTCTTGACGAGTTCTTCTGAGCGGGACTCTGGGGTTCGAAATGAC
CGACCAAGCGACGCCCAACCTGCCATCACGATGGCCGCAATAAAATATCTTTATTTTCATTACATCTGTG
TGTTGGTTTTTTGTGTGAATCGATAGCGATAAGGATCCGCGTATGGTGCACTCTCAGTACAATCTGCTCT
GATGCCGCATAGTTAAGCCAGCCCCGACACCCGCCAACACCCGCTGACGCGCCCTGACGGGCTTGTCTGC
TCCCGGCATCCGCTTACAGACAAGCTGTGACCGTCTCCGGGAGCTGCATGTGTCAGAGGTTTTCACCGTC
ATCACCGAAACGCGCGAGACGAAAGGGCCTCGTGATACGCCTATTTTTATAGGTTAATGTCATGATAATA
ATGGTTTCTTAGACGTCAGGTGGCACTTTTCGGGGAAATGTGCGCGGAACCCCTATTTGTTTATTTTTCT
AAATACATTCAAATATGTATCCGCTCATGAGACAATAACCCTGATAAATGCTTCAATAATATTGAAAAAG
GAAGAGTATGAGTATTCAACATTTCCGTGTCGCCCTTATTCCCTTTTTTGCGGCATTTTGCCTTCCTGTT
TTTGCTCACCCAGAAACGCTGGTGAAAGTAAAAGATGCTGAAGATCAGTTGGGTGCACGAGTGGGTTACA
TCGAACTGGATCTCAACAGCGGTAAGATCCTTGAGAGTTTTCGCCCCGAAGAACGTTTTCCAATGATGAG
CACTTTTAAAGTTCTGCTATGTGGCGCGGTATTATCCCGTATTGACGCCGGGCAAGAGCAACTCGGTCGC
CGCATACACTATTCTCAGAATGACTTGGTTGAGTACTCACCAGTCACAGAAAAGCATCTTACGGATGGCA
TGACAGTAAGAGAATTATGCAGTGCTGCCATAACCATGAGTGATAACACTGCGGCCAACTTACTTCTGAC
AACGATCGGAGGACCGAAGGAGCTAACCGCTTTTTTGCACAACATGGGGGATCATGTAACTCGCCTTGAT
CGTTGGGAACCGGAGCTGAATGAAGCCATACCAAACGACGAGCGTGACACCACGATGCCTGTAGCAATGG
CAACAACGTTGCGCAAACTATTAACTGGCGAACTACTTACTCTAGCTTCCCGGCAACAATTAATAGACTG
GATGGAGGCGGATAAAGTTGCAGGACCACTTCTGCGCTCGGCCCTTCCGGCTGGCTGGTTTATTGCTGAT
AAATCTGGAGCCGGTGAGCGTGGGTCTCGCGGTATCATTGCAGCACTGGGGCCAGATGGTAAGCCCTCCC
GTATCGTAGTTATCTACACGACGGGGAGTCAGGCAACTATGGATGAACGAAATAGACAGATCGCTGAGAT
AGGTGCCTCACTGATTAAGCATTGGTAACTGTCAGACCAAGTTTACTCATATATACTTTAGATTGATTTA
AAACTTCATTTTTAATTTAAAAGGATCTAGGTGAAGATCCTTTTTGATAATCTCATGACCAAAATCCCTT
AACGTGAGTTTTCGTTCCACTGAGCGTCAGACCCCGTAGAAAAGATCAAAGGATCTTCTTGAGATCCTTT
TTTTCTGCGCGTAATCTGCTGCTTGCAAACAAAAAAACCACCGCTACCAGCGGTGGTTTGTTTGCCGGAT
CAAGAGCTACCAACTCTTTTTCCGAAGGTAACTGGCTTCAGCAGAGCGCAGATACCAAATACTGTTCTTC
TAGTGTAGCCGTAGTTAGGCCACCACTTCAAGAACTCTGTAGCACCGCCTACATACCTCGCTCTGCTAAT
CCTGTTACCAGTGGCTGCTGCCAGTGGCGATAAGTCGTGTCTTACCGGGTTGGACTCAAGACGATAGTTA
CCGGATAAGGCGCAGCGGTCGGGCTGAACGGGGGGTTCGTGCACACAGCCCAGCTTGGAGCGAACGACCT
ACACCGAACTGAGATACCTACAGCGTGAGCTATGAGAAAGCGCCACGCTTCCCGAAGGGAGAAAGGCGGA
CAGGTATCCGGTAAGCGGCAGGGTCGGAACAGGAGAGCGCACGAGGGAGCTTCCAGGGGGAAACGCCTGG
TATCTTTATAGTCCTGTCGGGTTTCGCCACCTCTGACTTGAGCGTCGATTTTTGTGATGCTCGTCAGGGG
GGCGGAGCCTATGGAAAAACGCCAGCAACGCGGCCTTTTTACGGTTCCTGGCCTTTTGCTGGCCTTTTGC
TCACATGGCTCGACAGATCT
Features (pLannotate 1.2.2; 21 found; start..end, strand, type, name):
    140..517     +  enhancer       CMV enhancer: human cytomegalovirus immediate early enhancer
    518..729     +  promoter       CMV promoter: human cytomegalovirus (CMV) immediate early promoter
    890..1022    +  intron         chimeric intron: chimera between introns from human β-globin and immunoglobulin heavy chain genes
   1067..1085    +  promoter       T7 promoter: promoter for bacteriophage T7 RNA polymerase
   1107..1148    +  CDS            V5 tag: epitope tag from simian virus 5
   1170..1283    +  CDS            SBP: streptavidin-binding peptide selected from a peptide library; binds streptavidin with nanomolar affinity (Keefe et al., 2001)
   1320..5576    +  CDS            SMG6: EST1A_HUMAN - Also known as C17orf31, EST1A, KIAA0732. Experimental evidence at protein level: Swiss-Prot protein existence level 1. Plays a role in nonsense-mediated mRNA decay (PubMed:18974281, PubMed:19060897, PubMed:20930030, PubMed:17053788). Is thought to provide a link to the mRNA degradation machinery as it has endonuclease activity required to initiate NMD, and to serve as an adapter for UPF1 to protein phosphatase 2A (PP2A), thereby triggering UPF1 dephosphorylation (PubMed:18974281, PubMed:19060897, PubMed:20930030, PubMed:17053788). Degrades single-stranded RNA (ssRNA), but not ssD
   5591..5608    -  promoter       T3 promoter (fragment): promoter for bacteriophage T3 RNA polymerase
   5626..5747    -  polyA_signal   SV40 poly(A) signal: SV40 polyadenylation signal
   5770..5838    -  CDS            large T antigen (fragment): large T antigen from SV40 (simian virus 40)
   5862..5929    +  CDS            lacZα (fragment): LacZα fragment of β-galactosidase; lacZ fragment
   5933..6361    +  rep_origin     f1 ori (sequence partly withheld): f1 bacteriophage origin of replication; arrow indicates direction of (+) strand synthesis
   6389..6440    -  misc_feature   bom (fragment): basis of mobility region from pBR322
   6505..6862    +  promoter       SV40 promoter: SV40 enhancer and early promoter
   6913..7704    +  CDS            neo: KKA2_KLEPN - Also known as kan, nptII. Experimental evidence at protein level: Swiss-Prot protein existence level 1. Resistance to kanamycin, neomycin, paromomycin, ribostamycin, butirosin and gentamicin B. From Klebsiella pneumoniae.
   7771..7819    +  polyA_signal   poly(A) signal: synthetic polyadenylation signal
   7839..7893    -  misc_feature   bom (fragment): basis of mobility region from pBR322
   7995..8030    -  CDS            rop (fragment): Rop protein, which maintains plasmids at low copy number; rop
   8125..8229    +  promoter       AmpR promoter: bla
   8230..9090    +  CDS            AmpR: β-lactamase; bla; confers resistance to ampicillin, carbenicillin, and related antibiotics
   9261..9849    +  rep_origin     ori: high-copy-number ColE1/pMB1/pBR322/pUC origin of replication
