[The description below was written by a language model from this plasmid's Addgene catalogue record and pLannotate feature annotations shown in this document.]
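Description:
pCIneo-V5-SBP-HsSmg6-mut-siRNAres_I is a 9,922 nt mammalian expression plasmid built on the pCI-neo backbone. It carries the human SMG6 open reading frame in a mutant, siRNA-resistant form. In bacteria it replicates at high copy from a ColE1/pUC-type origin and is selected with ampicillin through the β-lactamase gene. An f1 origin is also present, which allows single-stranded DNA production. For mammalian cells, a separate cassette with the SV40 enhancer/early promoter, the neo (nptII) gene and a synthetic poly(A) signal permits G418 selection of stable transfectants.

The expression unit is driven by the CMV immediate early enhancer and promoter. These are followed by the chimeric β-globin/immunoglobulin intron, which generally improves transcript processing and expression, and the unit ends with the SV40 late-region poly(A) signal. A T7 promoter upstream of the coding region, and a T3 promoter fragment downstream in the opposite orientation, are standard pCI-neo elements flanking the cloning site. The encoded protein carries an N-terminal V5 epitope tag for detection. This is followed by a streptavidin-binding peptide (SBP) for affinity pull-down on streptavidin, and then by SMG6.

SMG6 is the endonuclease that cleaves transcripts targeted by nonsense-mediated mRNA decay (NMD). The name indicates that the coding sequence has been altered to escape an siRNA directed against endogenous SMG6 and also carries a mutation, but the record does not state which residues are changed. Such a construct is suited to complementation experiments, in which endogenous SMG6 is depleted and the tagged mutant is tested for its ability to restore NMD. The depositor sequence may be theoretical rather than fully verified.
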