Addgene plasmid #146587: pCIneo-V5-SBP-HsSmg6-mut-siRNAres_I
Purpose: Mammalian Expression of HsSmg6-mut-siRNAres
Depositing lab: Elisa Izaurralde. Depositing organization: Max Planck Institute for Developmental Biology. Publication: SMG6 is the catalytic endonuclease that cleaves mRNAs containing nonsense codons in metazoan. Huntzinger E, Kashima I, Fauser M, Saulière J, Izaurralde E. RNA. 2008 Dec . 14(12):2609-17. 10.1261/rna.1386208 PubMed 18974281.
Backbone
  Vector backbone: pCI-neo
  Vector type: Mammalian Expression
Growth in bacteria
  Bacterial resistance: Ampicillin, 100 μg/mL
  Growth temperature: 37°C
  Growth strain: DH5alpha
  Copy number: High Copy
Gene/Insert
  Gene/Insert name: HsSmg6-mut-siRNAres
  Species: H. sapiens (human)
  Entrez Gene: SMG6 (a.k.a. C17orf31, EST1A, SMG-6, hSMG5/7a)
  Cloning method: Unknown
Terms and licenses: Academic/Nonprofit Terms; Industry Terms: Not Available to Industry
Depositor comments: ORF extracted from NCBI: NM_017575.4 Plasmids from this collection were made available to the research community and donated after the lab closed. Please note that the sequence provided by the depositing laboratory may be theoretical/predicted or based on Sanger sequencing results. There may be discrepancies between sequencing results obtained by Addgene and the depositor sequence. If an Addgene verified sequence is not available, please contact before placing your order to request that our lab fully sequence the plasmid.
How to cite: pCIneo-V5-SBP-HsSmg6-mut-siRNAres_I was a gift from Elisa Izaurralde (Addgene plasmid # 146587 ; http://n2t.net/addgene:146587 ; RRID:Addgene_146587)
